Addgene plasmid #51974: Nano-lantern-peroxisome/pcDNA3
Purpose: mammalian expression of Nano-lantern, a luminescent protein for high-speed single-cell and whole body imaging, targeted to peroxisomes
Depositing lab: Takeharu Nagai. Depositing organization: The University of Osaka. Publication: Luminescent proteins for high-speed single-cell and whole-body imaging. Saito K, Chang YF, Horikawa K, Hatsugai N, Higuchi Y, Hashida M, Yoshida Y, Matsuda T, Arai Y, Nagai T. Nat Commun. 2012;3:1262. doi: 10.1038/ncomms2248. PubMed 23232392.
Backbone
  Vector backbone: pcDNA3
  Backbone manufacturer: Invitrogen
  Vector type: Mammalian Expression
Growth in bacteria
  Bacterial resistance: Ampicillin, 100 μg/mL
  Growth temperature: 37°C
  Growth strain: DH5alpha
  Copy number: High Copy
Gene/Insert
  Gene/Insert name: Nano-lantern
  Species: Synthetic
  Insert size (bp): 1600
  Mutation: S257G in Rluc8
  Tag / fusion protein: SKL (C terminal on insert)
  Cloning method: Restriction Enzyme; 5′ cloning site BamHI (not destroyed); 3′ cloning site EcoRI (not destroyed)
  Sequencing primers: 5′ CMV-F; 3′ BGHrev
Terms and licenses: Academic/Nonprofit Terms; Industry Terms: Not Available to Industry
Depositor comments: GenBank accession number: JN859492
How to cite: Nano-lantern-peroxisome/pcDNA3 was a gift from Takeharu Nagai (Addgene plasmid # 51974 ; http://n2t.net/addgene:51974 ; RRID:Addgene_51974)
