[The description below was written by a language model from this plasmid's Addgene catalogue record.]
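Description:
Nano-lantern-peroxisome/pcDNA3 is a mammalian expression plasmid built on the Invitrogen pcDNA3 backbone and designed to produce the luminescent reporter Nano-lantern inside peroxisomes. It is propagated in E. coli as a high-copy plasmid under ampicillin selection. No feature table accompanies the record, so the regulatory elements are not listed explicitly. However, the use of CMV-forward and BGH-reverse sequencing primers fits the standard pcDNA3 arrangement, in which the insert sits between the CMV immediate-early promoter and the bovine growth hormone polyadenylation signal. Any mammalian selection marker carried by the backbone is not stated in the record.

The insert is a synthetic coding sequence of about 1.6 kb, cloned between BamHI and EcoRI sites that both remain intact. According to the record, it contains the Renilla luciferase variant Rluc8 with an additional S257G substitution. Nano-lantern is generally known as a chimera of an enhanced Renilla luciferase and a bright yellow fluorescent protein, in which resonance energy transfer from luciferase to fluorophore markedly increases light output, but the record itself does not detail the fluorescent partner. A C-terminal SKL tripeptide is appended to the insert. This is the canonical type 1 peroxisomal targeting signal, which directs the translated fusion protein to be imported into the peroxisomal matrix.

The stated purpose is mammalian expression of this bright luminescent protein for high-speed single-cell and whole-body imaging. This version labels peroxisomes, allowing the organelle to be visualised by bioluminescence without excitation light.
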