>Addgene plasmid #51974 | Nano-lantern-peroxisome/pcDNA3 | depositor partial sequence | sequence record 80012 | insert
GGATCCGATGGTGAGCAAGGGCGAGGAGCTGTTCACCGGGGTGGTGCCCATCCTGGTCGAGCTGGACGGC
GACGTAAACGGCCACAAGTTCAGCGTGTCCGGCGAGGGCGAGGGCGATGCCACCTACGGCAAGCTGACCC
TGAAGCTGATCTGCACCACCGGCAAGCTGCCCGTGCCCTGGCCCACCCTCGTGACCACCCTGGGCTACGG
CCTGCAGTGCTTCGCCCGCTACCCCGACCACATGAAGCAGCACGACTTCTTCAAGTCCGCCATGCCCGAA
GGCTACGTCCAGGAGCGCACCATCTTCTTCAAGGACGACGGCAACTACAAGACCCGCGCCGAGGTGAAGT
TCGAGGGCGACACCCTGGTGAACCGCATCGAGCTGAAGGGCATCGACTTCAAGGAGGACGGCAACATCCT
GGGGCACAAGCTGGAGTACAACTACAACAGCCACAACGTCTATATCACCGCCGACAAGCAGAAGAACGGC
ATCAAGGCCAACTTCAAGATCCGCCACAACATCGAGGACGGCGGCGTGCAGCTCGCCGACCACTACCAGC
AGAACACCCCCATCGGCGACGGCCCCGTGCTGCTGCCCGACAACCACTACCTGAGCTACCAGTCCAAGCT
GAGCAAAGACCCCAACGAGAAGCGCGATCACATGGTCCTGCTGGAGTTCGTGACCGCCGCCGGGGGTACC
AAGGTGTACGACCCCGAGCAGAGGAAGAGGATGATCACCGGCCCCCAGTGGTGGGCCAGGTGCAAGCAGA
TGAACGTGCTGGACAGCTTCATCAACTACTACGACAGCGAGAAGCACGCCGAGAACGCCGTGATCTTCCT
GCACGGCAACGCCACTAGCAGCTACCTGTGGAGGCACGTGGTGCCCCACATCGAGCCCGTGGCCAGGTGC
ATCATCCCCGATCTGATCGGCATGGGCAAGAGCGGCAAGAGCGGCAACGGCAGCTACAGGCTGCTGGACC
ACTACAAGTACCTGACCGCCTGGTTCGAGCTTCTGAACCTGCCCAAGAAGATCATCTTCGTGGGCCACGA
CTGGGGCGCCGCCCTGGCCTTCCACTACGCCTACGAGCACCAGGACAGGATCAAGGCCATCGTGCACATG
GAGAGCGTGGTGGACGTGATCGAGAGCTGGGACGAGTGGCCAGACATCGAGGAGGACATCGCCCTGATCA
AGAGCGAGGAGGGCGAGAAGATGGTGCTGGAGAACAACTTCTTCGTGGAGACCGTGCTGCCCAGCAAGAT
CATGAGAAAGCTGGAGCCCGAGGAGTTCGCCGCCTACCTGGAGCCCTTCAAGGAGAAGGGCGAGGTGAGA
AGACCCACCCTGAGCTGGCCCAGAGAGATCCCCCTGGTGAAGGGCGGCAAGCCCGACGTGGTGCAGATCG
TGAGAAACTACAACGCCTACCTGAGAGCCAGCGACGACCTGCCCAAGCTGTTCATCGAGGGCGACCCCGG
CTTCTTCAGCAACGCCATCGTGGAGGGCGCCAAGAAGTTCCCCAACACCGAGTTCGTGAAGGTGAAGGGC
CTGCACTTCCTCCAGGAGGACGCCCCCGACGAGATGGGCAAGTACATCAAGAGCTTCGTGGAGAGAGTGC
TGAAGAACGAGCAGAGATCGTACAAGTCCAAGCTGTAGGAATTC
