>Addgene plasmid #51974 | Nano-lantern-peroxisome/pcDNA3 | addgene partial sequence | sequence record 80903 | CMV-F 5'-CGCAAATGGGCGGTAGGCGTG-3'
CTGGCTACTAGAGAACCCACTGCTTACTGGCTTATCGAAATTAATACGACTCACTATAGGGAGACCCAAG
CTTGGTACCGAGCTCGGATCCGATGGTGAGCAAGGGCGAGGAGCTGTTCACCGGGGTGGTGCCCATCCTG
GTCGAGCTGGACGGCGACGTAAACGGCCACAAGTTCAGCGTGTCCGGCGAGGGCGAGGGCGATGCCACCT
ACGGCAAGCTGACCCTGAAGCTGATCTGCACCACCGGCAAGCTGCCCGTGCCCTGGCCCACCCTCGTGAC
CACCCTGGGCTACGGCCTGCAGTGCTTCGCCCGCTACCCCGACCACATGAAGCAGCACGACTTCTTCAAG
TCCGCCATGCCCGAAGGCTACGTCCAGGAGCGCACCATCTTCTTCAAGGACGACGGCAACTACAAGACCC
GCGCCGAGGTGAAGTTCGAGGGCGACACCCTGGTGAACCGCATCGAGCTGAAGGGCATCGACTTCAAGGA
GGACGGCAACATCCTGGGGCACAAGCTGGAGTACAACTACAACAGCCACAACGTCTATATCACCGCCGAC
AAGCAGAAGAACGGCATCAAGGCCAACTTCAAGATCCGCCACAACATCGAGGACGGCGGCGTGCAGCTCG
CCGACCACTACCAGCAGAACACCCCCATCGGCGACGGCCCCGTGCTGCTGCCCGACAACCACTACCTGAG
CTACCAGTCCAAGCTGAGCAAAGACCCCAACGAGAAGCGCGATCACATGGTCCTGCTGGAGTTCGTGACC
GCCGCCGGGGGTACCAAGGTGTACGACCCCGAGCAGAGGAAGAGGATGATCACCGGCCCC
