>Addgene plasmid #51974 | Nano-lantern-peroxisome/pcDNA3 | addgene partial sequence | sequence record 81407 | EGFP-C 5'-CATGGTCCTGCTGGAGTTCGTG-3'
GAGGATGATCACCGGCCCCCAGTGGTGGGCCAGGTGCAAGCAGATGAACGTGCTGGACAGCTTCATCAAC
TACTACGACAGCGAGAAGCACGCCGAGAACGCCGTGATCTTCCTGCACGGCAACGCCACTAGCAGCTACC
TGTGGAGGCACGTGGTGCCCCACATCGAGCCCGTGGCCAGGTGCATCATCCCCGATCTGATCGGCATGGG
CAAGAGCGGCAAGAGCGGCAACGGCAGCTACAGGCTGCTGGACCACTACAAGTACCTGACCGCCTGGTTC
GAGCTTCTGAACCTGCCCAAGAAGATCATCTTCGTGGGCCACGACTGGGGCGCCGCCCTGGCCTTCCACT
ACGCCTACGAGCACCAGGACAGGATCAAGGCCATCGTGCACATGGAGAGCGTGGTGGACGTGATCGAGAG
CTGGGACGAGTGGCCAGACATCGAGGAGGACATCGCCCTGATCAAGAGCGAGGAGGGCGAGAAGATGGTG
CTGGAGAACAACTTCTTCGTGGAGACCGTGCTGCCCAGCAAGATCATGAGAAAGCTGGAGCCCGAGGAGT
TCGCCGCCTACCTGGAGCCCTTCAAGGAGAAGGGCGAGGTGAGAAGACCCACCCTGAGCTGGCCCAGAGA
GATCCCCCTGGTGAAGGGCGGCAAGCCCGACGTGGTGCAGATCGTGAGAAACTACAACGCCTACCTGAGA
GCCAGCGACGACCTGCCCAAGCTGTTCATCGAGGGCGACCCCGGCTTCTTCAGCAACGCCATCGTGGAGG
GCGCCAAGAAGTTCCCCAACACCGAGTTCGTGAAGGTGAAGGGCCTGCACTTCCTCCAGGAGGACGCCCC
CGACGAGATGGGCAAGTACATCA
