>Addgene plasmid #51974 | Nano-lantern-peroxisome/pcDNA3 | addgene partial sequence | sequence record 81411 | BGH-rev 5'-TAGAAGGCACAGTCGAGG-3'
CTCTAGATGCATGCTCGAGCGGCCGCCAGTGTGATGGATATCTGCAGAATTCCTACAGCTTGGACTTGTA
CGATCTCTGCTCGTTCTTCAGCACTCTCTCCACGAAGCTCTTGATGTACTTGCCCATCTCGTCGGGGGCG
TCCTCCTGGAGGAAGTGCAGGCCCTTCACCTTCACGAACTCGGTGTTGGGGAACTTCTTGGCGCCCTCCA
CGATGGCGTTGCTGAAGAAGCCGGGGTCGCCCTCGATGAACAGCTTGGGCAGGTCGTCGCTGGCTCTCAG
GTAGGCGTTGTAGTTTCTCACGATCTGCACCACGTCGGGCTTGCCGCCCTTCACCAGGGGGATCTCTCTG
GGCCAGCTCAGGGTGGGTCTTCTCACCTCGCCCTTCTCCTTGAAGGGCTCCAGGTAGGCGGCGAACTCCT
CGGGCTCCAGCTTTCTCATGATCTTGCTGGGCAGCACGGTCTCCACGAAGAAGTTGTTCTCCAGCACCAT
CTTCTCGCCCTCCTCGCTCTTGATCAGGGCGATGTCCTCCTCGATGTCTGGCCACTCGTCCCAGCTCTCG
ATCACGTCCACCACGCTCTCCATGTGCACGATGGCCTTGATCCTGTCCTGGTGCTCGTAGGCGTAGTGGA
AGGCCAGGGCGGCGCCCCAGTCGTGGCCCACGAAGATGATCTTCTTGGGCAGGTTCAGAAGCTCGAACCA
GGCGGTCAGGTACTTGTAGTGGTCCAGCAGCCTGTAGCTGCCGTTGCCGCTCTTGCCGCTCTTGCCCATG
CCGATCAGATCGGGGATGATGCACCTGGCCACGGGCTCGATGTGGGGCACCACGTGCCTCCACAGGTAGC
TGCTAGTGGCGTTGCCGTGCAGGAAGATCACGGCGTTCTCGGCGTGCTTC
